>Addgene plasmid #159433 | pEF6-Lck-TurboID | addgene full sequence | sequence record 317454 | Addgene NGS Result
GGCTCCGGTGCCCGTCAGTGGGCAGAGCGCACATCGCCCACAGTCCCCGAGAAGTTGGGGGGAGGGGTCG
GCAATTGAACCGGTGCCTAGAGAAGGTGGCGCGGGGTAAACTGGGAAAGTGATGTCGTGTACTGGCTCCG
CCTTTTTCCCGAGGGTGGGGGAGAACCGTATATAAGTGCAGTAGTCGCCGTGAACGTTCTTTTTCGCAAC
GGGTTTGCCGCCAGAACACAGGTAAGTGCCGTGTGTGGTTCCCGCGGGCCTGGCCTCTTTACGGGTTATG
GCCCTTGCGTGCCTTGAATTACTTCCACCTGGCTGCAGTACGTGATTCTTGATCCCGAGCTTCGGGTTGG
AAGTGGGTGGGAGAGTTCGAGGCCTTGCGCTTAAGGAGCCCCTTCGCCTCGTGCTTGAGTTGAGGCCTGG
CCTGGGCGCTGGGGCCGCCGCGTGCGAATCTGGTGGCACCTTCGCGCCTGTCTCGCTGCTTTCGATAAGT
CTCTAGCCATTTAAAATTTTTGATGACCTGCTGCGACGCTTTTTTTCTGGCAAGATAGTCTTGTAAATGC
GGGCCAAGATCTGCACACTGGTATTTCGGTTTTTGGGGCCGCGGGCGGCGACGGGGCCCGTGCGTCCCAG
CGCACATGTTCGGCGAGGCGGGGCCTGCGAGCGCGGCCACCGAGAATCGGACGGGGGTAGTCTCAAGCTG
GCCGGCCTGCTCTGGTGCCTGGCCTCGCGCCGCCGTGTATCGCCCCGCCCTGGGCGGCAAGGCTGGCCCG
GTCGGCACCAGTTGCGTGAGCGGAAAGATGGCCGCTTCCCGGCCCTGCTGCAGGGAGCTCAAAATGGAGG
ACGCGGCGCTCGGGAGAGCGGGCGGGTGAGTCACCCACACAAAGGAAAAGGGCCTTTCCGTCCTCAGCCG
TCGCTTCATGTGACTCCACGGAGTACCGGGCGCCGTCCAGGCACCTCGATTAGTTCTCGAGCTTTTGGAG
TACGTCGTCTTTAGGTTGGGGGGAGGGGTTTTATGCGATGGAGTTTCCCCACACTGAGTGGGTGGAGACT
GAAGTTAGGCCAGCTTGGCACTTGATGTAATTCTCCTTGGAATTTGCCCTTTTTGAGTTTGGATCTTGGT
TCATTCTCAAGCCTCAGACAGTGGTTCAAAGTTTTTTTCTTCCATTTCAGGTGTCGTGAGGAATTAGCTT
GGTACTAATACGACTCACTATAGGGAGACCCAAGCTGGCTAGGTAAGCTTGGTACCGAGCTCGGATCCAC
TAGTCCAGTGTGGTGGAATTCGCCATGGGCTGTGGCTGCAGCTCACACCCGGAAGATGACTGGATGGAAA
ACATCGATGTGTGTGAGAACTGCCATTATCCCATAGTCCCACTGGATGGCAAGGGCACGCTGCTCATCCG
AAATGGCTCTGAGGTGCGGGACCCACTGGTTACCTACGAAGGCTCCAATCCGCCGGCTTCCCCACTGCAA
GACAACCTGGTTATCGCTCTGCACAGCTATGAGCCCTCTCACGACGGAGATCTGGGCTTTGAGAAGGGGG
AACAGCTCCGCATCCTGGAGCAGAGCGGCGAGTGGTGGAAGGCGCAGTCCCTGACCACGGGCCAGGAAGG
CTTCATCCCCTTCAATTTTGTGGCCAAAGCGAACAGCCTGGAGCCCGAACCCTGGTTCTTCAAGAACCTG
AGCCGCAAGGACGCGGAGCGGCAGCTCCTGGCGCCCGGGAACACTCACGGCTCCTTCCTCATCCGGGAGA
GCGAGAGCACCGCGGGATCGTTTTCACTGTCGGTCCGGGACTTCGACCAGAACCAGGGAGAGGTGGTGAA
ACATTACAAGATCCGTAATCTGGACAACGGTGGCTTCTACATCTCCCCTCGAATCACTTTTCCCGGCCTG
CATGAACTGGTCCGCCATTACACCAATGCTTCAGATGGGCTGTGCACACGGTTGAGCCGCCCCTGCCAGA
CCCAGAAGCCCCAGAAGCCGTGGTGGGAGGACGAGTGGGAGGTTCCCAGGGAGACGCTGAAGCTGGTGGA
GCGGCTGGGGGCTGGACAGTTCGGGGAGGTGTGGATGGGGTACTACAACGGGCACACGAAGGTGGCGGTG
AAGAGCCTGAAGCAGGGCAGCATGTCCCCGGACGCCTTCCTGGCCGAGGCCAACCTCATGAAGCAGCTGC
AACACCAGCGGCTGGTTCGGCTCTACGCTGTGGTCACCCAGGAGCCCATCTACATCATCACTGAATACAT
GGAGAATGGGAGTCTAGTGGATTTTCTCAAGACCCCTTCAGGCATCAAGTTGACCATCAACAAACTCCTG
GACATGGCAGCCCAAATTGCAGAAGGCATGGCATTCATTGAAGAGCGGAATTATATTCATCGTGACCTTC
GGGCTGCCAACATTCTGGTGTCTGACACCCTGAGCTGCAAGATTGCAGACTTTGGCCTAGCACGCCTCAT
TGAGGACAACGAGTACACAGCCAGGGAGGGGGCCAAGTTTCCCATTAAGTGGACAGCGCCAGAAGCCATT
AACTACGGGACATTCACCATCAAGTCAGATGTGTGGTCTTTTGGGATCCTGCTGACGGAAATTGTCACCC
ACGGCCGCATCCCTTACCCAGGGATGACCAACCCGGAGGTGATTCAGAACCTGGAGCGAGGCTACCGCAT
GGTGCGCCCTGACAACTGTCCAGAGGAGCTGTACCAACTCATGAGGCTGTGCTGGAAGGAGCGCCCAGAG
GACCGGCCCACCTTTGACTACCTGCGCAGTGTGCTGGAGGACTTCTTCACGGCCACAGAGGGCCAGTACC
AGCCTCAGCCTGGAGCTAGCAAAGACAATACTGTGCCTCTGAAGCTGATCGCTCTCCTGGCTAATGGCGA
GTTCCATAGTGGCGAACAGCTGGGAGAAACCCTGGGCATGTCCAGGGCCGCTATCAACAAGCACATTCAG
ACTCTGCGCGACTGGGGCGTGGACGTGTTCACCGTGCCCGGAAAGGGCTACTCTCTGCCCGAGCCTATCC
CGCTGCTGAACGCTAAACAGATTCTGGGACAGCTGGACGGCGGGAGCGTGGCAGTCCTGCCTGTGGTCGA
CTCCACCAATCAGTACCTGCTGGATCGAATCGGCGAGCTGAAGAGTGGGGATGCTTGCATTGCAGAATAT
CAGCAGGCAGGGAGAGGAAGCAGAGGGAGGAAATGGTTCTCTCCTTTTGGAGCTAACCTGTACCTGAGTA
TGTTTTGGCGCCTGAAGCGGGGACCAGCAGCAATCGGCCTGGGCCCGGTCATCGGAATTGTCATGGCAGA
AGCGCTGCGAAAGCTGGGAGCAGACAAGGTGCGAGTCAAATGGCCCAATGACCTGTATCTGCAGGATAGA
AAGCTGGCAGGCATCCTGGTGGAGCTGGCCGGAATAACAGGCGATGCTGCACAGATCGTCATTGGCGCCG
GGATTAACGTGGCTATGAGGCGCGTGGAGGAAAGCGTGGTCAATCAGGGCTGGATCACACTGCAGGAAGC
AGGGATTAACCTGGACAGGAATACTCTGGCCGCTACGCTGATCCGAGAGCTGCGGGCAGCCCTGGAACTG
TTCGAGCAGGAAGGCCTGGCTCCATATCTGCCACGGTGGGAGAAGCTGGATAACTTCATCAATAGACCCG
TGAAGCTGATCATTGGGGACAAAGAGATTTTCGGGATTAGCCGGGGGATTGATAAACAGGGAGCCCTGCT
GCTGGAACAGGACGGAGTTATCAAACCCTGGATGGGCGGAGAAATCAGTCTGCGGTCTGCCGAAAAGCTG
CAGCTGCCTCCCCTGGAGCGCCTGACCCTGGACGGATACCCATACGATGTTCCAGATTACGCTTAAGTTT
AAACCCGCTGATCAGCCTCGACTGTGCCTTCTAGTTGCCAGCCATCTGTTGTTTGCCCCTCCCCCGTGCC
TTCCTTGACCCTGGAAGGTGCCACTCCCACTGTCCTTTCCTAATAAAATGAGGAAATTGCATCGCATTGT
CTGAGTAGGTGTCATTCTATTCTGGGGGGTGGGGTGGGGCAGGACAGCAAGGGGGAGGATTGGGAAGACA
ATAGCAGGCATGCTGGGGATGCGGTGGGCTCTATGGCTTCTGAGGCGGAAAGAACCAGCTGGGGCTCTAG
GGGGTATCCCC
[124 nt withheld, positions 4142-4265]
C
[91 nt withheld, positions 4267-4357]
A
[49 nt withheld, positions 4359-4407]
CCTTTGACGTTGGAGTCCACGTTCTTT
[37 nt withheld, positions 4435-4471]
ACCCTATCTCGGTCTATTCTTTTGATTTATAAGGGATTTTGCCGATTTCGGCCTATTGGTTAAAAAATGA
GCTGATTTAACAAAAATTTAACGCGAATTAATTCTGTGGAATGTGTGTCAGTTAGGGTGTGGAAAGTCCC
CAGGCTCCCCAGCAGGCAGAAGTATGCAAAGCATGCATCTCAATTAGTCAGCAACCAGGTGTGGAAAGTC
CCCAGGCTCCCCAGCAGGCAGAAGTATGCAAAGCATGCATCTCAATTAGTCAGCAACCATAGTCCCGCCC
CTAACTCCGCCCATCCCGCCCCTAACTCCGCCCAGTTCCGCCCATTCTCCGCCCCATGGCTGACTAATTT
TTTTTATTTATGCAGAGGCCGAGGCCGCCTCTGCCTCTGAGCTATTCCAGAAGTAGTGAGGAGGCTTTTT
TGGAGGCCTAGGCTTTTGCAAAAAGCTCCCGGGAGCTTGTATATCCATTTTCGGATCTGATCAGCACGTG
TTGACAATTAATCATCGGCATAGTATATCGGCATAGTATAATACGACAAGGTGAGGAACTAAACCATGGC
CAAGCCTTTGTCTCAAGAAGAATCCACCCTCATTGAAAGAGCAACGGCTACAATCAACAGCATCCCCATC
TCTGAAGACTACAGCGTCGCCAGCGCAGCTCTCTCTAGCGACGGCCGCATCTTCACTGGTGTCAATGTAT
ATCATTTTACTGGGGGACCTTGTGCAGAACTCGTGGTGCTGGGCACTGCTGCTGCTGCGGCAGCTGGCAA
CCTGACTTGTATCGTCGCGATCGGAAATGAGAACAGGGGCATCTTGAGCCCCTGCGGACGGTGCCGACAG
GTGCTTCTCGATCTGCATCCTGGGATCAAAGCCATAGTGAAGGACAGTGATGGACAGCCGACGGCAGTTG
GGATTCGTGAATTGCTGCCCTCTGGTTATGTGTGGGAGGGCTAAGCACTTCGTGGCCGAGGAGCAGGACT
GACACGTGCTACGAGATTTCGATTCCACCGCCGCCTTCTATGAAAGGTTGGGCTTCGGAATCGTTTTCCG
GGACGCCGGCTGGATGATCCTCCAGCGCGGGGATCTCATGCTGGAGTTCTTCGCCCACCCCAACTTGTTT
ATTGCAGCTTATAATGGTTACAAATAAAGCAATAGCATCACAAATTTCACAAATAAAGCATTTTTTTCAC
TGCATTCTAGTTGTGGTTTGTCCAAACTCATCAATGTATCTTATCATGTCTGTATACCGTCGACCTCTAG
CTAGAGCTTGGCGTAATCATGGTCATAGCTGTTTCCTGTGTGAAATTGTTATCCGCTCACAATTCCACAC
AACATACGAGCCGGAAGCATAAAGTGTAAAGCCTGGGGTGCCTAATGAGTGAGCTAACTCACATTAATTG
CGTTGCGCTCACTGCCCGCTTTCCAGTCGGGAAACCTGTCGTGCCAGCTGCATTAATGAATCGGCCAACG
CGCGGGGAGAGGCGGTTTGCGTATTGGGCGCTCTTCCGCTTCCTCGCTCACTGACTCGCTGCGCTCGGTC
GTTCGGCTGCGGCGAGCGGTATCAGCTCACTCAAAGGCGGTAATACGGTTATCCACAGAATCAGGGGATA
ACGCAGGAAAGAACATGTGAGCAAAAGGCCAGGAACCGTAAAAAGGCCGCGTTGCTGGCGTTTTTCCATA
GGCTCCGCCCCCCTGACGAGCATCACAAAAATCGACGCTCAAGTCAGAGGTGGCGAAACCCGACAGGACT
ATAAAGATACCAGGCGTTTCCCCCTGGAAGCTCCCTCGTGCGCTCTCCTGTTCCGACCCTGCCGCTTACC
GGATACCTGTCCGCCTTTCTCCCTTCGGGAAGCGTGGCGCTTTCTCATAGCTCACGCTGTAGGTATCTCA
GTTCGGTGTAGGTCGTTCGCTCCAAGCTGGGCTGTGTGCACGAACCCCCCGTTCAGCCCGACCGCTGCGC
CTTATCCGGTAACTATCGTCTTGAGTCCAACCCGGTAAGACACGACTTATCGCCACTGGCAGCAGCCACT
GGTAACAGGATTAGCAGAGCGAGGTATGTAGGCGGTGCTACAGAGTTCTTGAAGTGGTGGCCTAACTACG
GCTACACTAGAAGAACAGTATTTGGTATCTGCGCTCTGCTGAAGCCAGTTACCTTCGGAAAAAGAGTTGG
TAGCTCTTGATCCGGCAAACAAACCACCGCTGGTAGCGGTGGTTTTTTTGTTTGCAAGCAGCAGATTACG
CGCAGAAAAAAAGGATCTCAAGAAGATCCTTTGATCTTTTCTACGGGGTCTGACGCTCAGTGGAACGAAA
ACTCACGTTAAGGGATTTTGGTCATGAGATTATCAAAAAGGATCTTCACCTAGATCCTTTTAAATTAAAA
ATGAAGTTTTAAATCAATCTAAAGTATATATGAGTAAACTTGGTCTGACAGTTACCAATGCTTAATCAGT
GAGGCACCTATCTCAGCGATCTGTCTATTTCGTTCATCCATAGTTGCCTGACTCCCCGTCGTGTAGATAA
CTACGATACGGGAGGGCTTACCATCTGGCCCCAGTGCTGCAATGATACCGCGAGACCCACGCTCACCGGC
TCCAGATTTATCAGCAATAAACCAGCCAGCCGGAAGGGCCGAGCGCAGAAGTGGTCCTGCAACTTTATCC
GCCTCCATCCAGTCTATTAATTGTTGCCGGGAAGCTAGAGTAAGTAGTTCGCCAGTTAATAGTTTGCGCA
ACGTTGTTGCCATTGCTACAGGCATCGTGGTGTCACGCTCGTCGTTTGGTATGGCTTCATTCAGCTCCGG
TTCCCAACGATCAAGGCGAGTTACATGATCCCCCATGTTGTGCAAAAAAGCGGTTAGCTCCTTCGGTCCT
CCGATCGTTGTCAGAAGTAAGTTGGCCGCAGTGTTATCACTCATGGTTATGGCAGCACTGCATAATTCTC
TTACTGTCATGCCATCCGTAAGATGCTTTTCTGTGACTGGTGAGTACTCAACCAAGTCATTCTGAGAATA
GTGTATGCGGCGACCGAGTTGCTCTTGCCCGGCGTCAATACGGGATAATACCGCGCCACATAGCAGAACT
TTAAAAGTGCTCATCATTGGAAAACGTTCTTCGGGGCGAAAACTCTCAAGGATCTTACCGCTGTTGAGAT
CCAGTTCGATGTAACCCACTCGTGCACCCAACTGATCTTCAGCATCTTTTACTTTCACCAGCGTTTCTGG
GTGAGCAAAAACAGGAAGGCAAAATGCCGCAAAAAAGGGAATAAGGGCGACACGGAAATGTTGAATACTC
ATACTCTTCCTTTTTCAATATTATTGAAGCATTTATCAGGGTTATTGTCTCATGAGCGGATACATATTTG
AATGTATTTAGAAAAATAAACAAATAGGGGTTCCGCGCACATTTCCCCGAAAAGTGCCACCTGACGTCGA
CGGATCGGGAGATCTCCCGATCCCCTATGGTGCACTCTCAGTACAATCTGCTCTGATGCCGCATAGTTAA
GCCAGTATCTGCTCCCTGCTTGTGTGTTGGAGGTCGCTGAGTAGTGCGCGAGCAAAATTTAAGCTACAAC
AAGGCAAGGCTTGACCGACAATTGCATGAAGAATCTGCTTAGGGTTAGGCGTTTTGCGCTGCTTCGCGAT
GTACGGGCCAGATATACGCGTTGACATTGATTATTGACTAGGCTTTTGCAAAAAGCTTTGCAAAGATGGA
TAAAGTTTTAAACAGAGAGGAATCTTTGCAGCTAATGGACCTTCTAGGTCTTGAAAGGAGTGGGAATT
Features (pLannotate 1.2.2; 25 found; start..end, strand, type, name):
      1..1179    +  promoter       EF-1α promoter: strong constitutive promoter for human elongation factor EF-1α
   1196..1214    +  promoter       T7 promoter: promoter for bacteriophage T7 RNA polymerase
   1285..2811    +  CDS            LCK: LCK_HUMAN - Experimental evidence at protein level: Swiss-Prot protein existence level 1. Non-receptor tyrosine-protein kinase that plays an essential role in the selection and maturation of developing T-cells in the thymus and in the function of mature T-cells. Plays a key role in T- cell antigen receptor (TCR)-linked signal transduction pathways. Constitutively associated with the cytoplasmic portions of the CD4 and CD8 surface receptors. Association of the TCR with a peptide antigen- bound MHC complex facilitates the interaction of CD4 and CD8 with MHC class II and class I molecules, respec
   2821..3777    +  CDS            TurboID: mutant of the E. coli biotin ligase BioID engineered for improved catalytic efficiency (Branon et al., 2018)
   3784..3810    +  CDS            NES: nuclear export signal from the HIV Rev protein (Fischer et al., 1995)
   3817..3845    +  CDS            3xHA (fragment): three tandem HA epitope tags
   3872..4096    +  polyA_signal   bGH poly(A) signal: bovine growth hormone polyadenylation signal
   4100..4121    +  promoter       SV40 promoter (fragment): SV40 enhancer and early promoter
   4142..4570    +  rep_origin     f1 ori (sequence partly withheld): f1 bacteriophage origin of replication; arrow indicates direction of (+) strand synthesis
   4584..4913    +  promoter       SV40 promoter: SV40 enhancer and early promoter
   4961..5008    +  promoter       EM7 promoter: synthetic bacterial promoter&nbsp
   5027..5425    +  CDS            BSD: blasticidin S deaminase; Aspergillus terreus BSD; confers resistance to blasticidin
   5426..5453    +  CDS            BleoR (fragment): antibiotic-binding protein; Sh ble from Streptoalloteichus hindustanus; confers resistance to bleomycin, phleomycin, and Zeocin™
   5463..5588    +  CDS            ble (fragment): BLE_KLEPN - Experimental evidence at protein level: Swiss-Prot protein existence level 1. Binding protein with a strong affinity to the bleomycin family of antibiotics. Binds to CL990; an antimitotic-antibiotic compound. From Klebsiella pneumoniae.
   5583..5704    +  polyA_signal   SV40 poly(A) signal: SV40 polyadenylation signal
   5777..5793    -  protein_bind   lac operator: The lac repressor binds to the lac operator to inhibit transcription in E. coli. This inhibition can be relieved by adding lactose or isopropyl-β-D-thiogalactopyranoside (IPTG). lac repressor encoded by lacI
   5801..5831    -  promoter       lac promoter: promoter for the E. coli lac operon
   5846..5867    -  protein_bind   CAP binding site: CAP binding activates transcription in the presence of cAMP. E. coli catabolite activator protein
   5880..5972    -  CDS            lacI (fragment): lac repressor; lacI; The lac repressor binds to the lac operator to inhibit transcription in E. coli. This inhibition can be relieved by adding lactose or isopropyl-β-D-thiogalactopyranoside (IPTG).
   6144..6732    -  rep_origin     ori: high-copy-number ColE1/pMB1/pBR322/pUC origin of replication
   6903..7763    -  CDS            AmpR: β-lactamase; bla; confers resistance to ampicillin, carbenicillin, and related antibiotics
   7764..7868    -  promoter       AmpR promoter: bla
   7927..7979    -  misc_feature   bom (fragment): basis of mobility region from pBR322
   8134..8152    +  enhancer       CMV enhancer (fragment): human cytomegalovirus immediate early enhancer
   8177..8243    +  CDS            small t antigen (fragment): SV40 (simian virus 40) small t antigen
