[The description below was written by a language model from this plasmid's Addgene catalogue record and pLannotate feature annotations shown in this document.]
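Description:
pEF6-Lck-TurboID is a mammalian expression plasmid built on the Invitrogen pEF6 backbone (8,249 bp in total) that produces the human T-cell tyrosine kinase Lck fused to the promiscuous biotin ligase TurboID. It is maintained in E. coli through a high-copy ColE1/pUC-type origin with ampicillin resistance (β-lactamase), and also carries an f1 origin. For selection in mammalian cells it contains a blasticidin S deaminase cassette driven by the SV40 early promoter, with an EM7 bacterial promoter immediately upstream of the gene and an SV40 polyadenylation signal downstream.

The payload is a single open reading frame under the strong constitutive human EF-1α promoter, terminated by the bovine growth hormone poly(A) signal; a T7 promoter lies between the EF-1α promoter and the coding sequence. Full-length human LCK (1,527 bp) is placed at the N-terminus, followed after a short junction by TurboID. This E. coli BirA variant carries fourteen substitutions recorded in the catalogue entry, which give it faster proximity-dependent biotinylation. The catalogue lists a C-terminal HA epitope tag, and the feature table finds an HA-type fragment at the end of the fusion. The annotation also detects a short HIV Rev-type nuclear export signal between TurboID and the HA tag, which the catalogue fields do not mention. Several other small annotated fragments (bleomycin-resistance, lacI, CMV enhancer, SV40 small t antigen) appear to be backbone remnants or short chance matches rather than functional elements.

The construct is intended for proximity labelling: expressed in living human T cells, Lck-TurboID biotinylates nearby proteins so that Lck-proximal interactors, including those induced by T-cell receptor stimulation, can be captured and quantified by mass spectrometry.
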