Addgene plasmid #159433: pEF6-Lck-TurboID
Purpose: expresses Lck-TurboID in mammalian cells
Depositing lab: Arthur Salomon. Publication: Quantitative Interactomics of Lck-TurboID in Living Human T Cells Unveils T Cell Receptor Stimulation-Induced Proximal Lck Interactors. Chua XY, Aballo T, Elnemer W, Tran M, Salomon A. J Proteome Res. 2020 Nov 13. doi: 10.1021/acs.jproteome.0c00616. PubMed 33185455.
Backbone
  Vector backbone: pEF6
  Backbone manufacturer: Invitrogen
  Backbone size w/o insert (bp): 5818
  Total vector size (bp): 8249
  Vector type: Mammalian Expression
  Selectable markers: Blasticidin
Growth in bacteria
  Bacterial resistance: Ampicillin, 100 μg/mL
  Growth temperature: 37°C
  Growth strain: DH5alpha
  Copy number: High Copy
Gene/Insert 1
  Gene/Insert name: Lck (alt name: Lck tyrosine kinase)
  Species: H. sapiens (human)
  Insert size (bp): 1527
  GenBank ID: NM_001042771.2
  Entrez Gene: LCK (a.k.a. IMD22, LSK, YT16, p56lck, pp58lck)
  Promoter: EF-1a
  Cloning method: Restriction Enzyme; 5′ cloning site EcoRI (unknown if destroyed); 3′ cloning site BbvCI (unknown if destroyed)
  Sequencing primers: 5′ TATATGAATTCGCCATGGGCTGTGGCTGC; 3′ ATATGTTTAAACTCAAGCGTAATCTGGAACATCGTATGGGTAAGGCTGAGGCTGGTACTG
Gene/Insert 2
  Gene/Insert name: TurboID (BirA mutant)
  Species: E. coli
  Insert size (bp): 969
  Mutation: Q65P, I87V, R118S, E140K, Q141R, S150G, L151P, V160A, T192A, K194I, M209V, M241T, S263P, I305V
  Tag / fusion protein: HA (C terminal on insert)
  Cloning method: Restriction Enzyme; 5′ cloning site BbvCI (unknown if destroyed); 3′ cloning site PmeI (unknown if destroyed)
  Sequencing primers: 5′ ATATGTTTAAACTCAAGCGTAATCTGGAACATCGTATGGGTAAGGCTGAGGCTGGTACTG; 3′ TATATGTTTAAACTTAAGCGTAATCTGGAACATCGTATGGGTATCCGTCCAGGGTCAGGCGCTCC
Resource information
  A portion of this plasmid was derived from a plasmid made by: TurboID obtained from Addgene #107169 (Alice Ting Lab)
Terms and licenses: Academic/Nonprofit Terms; Industry Terms: Not Available to Industry
How to cite: pEF6-Lck-TurboID was a gift from Arthur Salomon (Addgene plasmid # 159433 ; http://n2t.net/addgene:159433 ; RRID:Addgene_159433)
